Addgene plasmid #168054: pFA6a-link-ytdTomato-URA3
Purpose: Replaces Addgene plasmid 118461. Yeast tagging vector to create a gene fusion with yeast optimized tdTomato with CaUra3 selection; Contains the linker region at the 5’ end of the FP
Depositing lab: Bas Teusink. Depositing organization: Vrije Universiteit Amsterdam. Publication: In vivo characterisation of fluorescent proteins in budding yeast. Botman D, de Groot DH, Schmidt P, Goedhart J, Teusink B. Sci Rep. 2019 Feb 19;9(1):2234. doi: 10.1038/s41598-019-38913-z. PubMed 30783202.
Backbone
  Vector backbone: pFA6a
  Vector type: Yeast Expression
  Selectable markers: URA3
Growth in bacteria
  Bacterial resistance: Ampicillin, 100 μg/mL
  Growth temperature: 37°C
  Growth strain: DH5alpha
  Copy number: High Copy
Gene/Insert
  Gene/Insert name: ytdTomato
  Species: Synthetic
  Tag / fusion protein: ytdTomato
  Cloning method: Restriction Enzyme; 5′ cloning site Unknown (unknown if destroyed); 3′ cloning site Unknown (unknown if destroyed)
Terms and licenses: Academic/Nonprofit Terms; Industry Terms: Not Available to Industry
Depositor comments: Contains the linker region at the 5’ end of the FP, to use with the standard F5 forward primer (GGTGACGGTGCTGGTTTA).
How to cite: pFA6a-link-ytdTomato-URA3 was a gift from Bas Teusink (Addgene plasmid # 168054 ; http://n2t.net/addgene:168054 ; RRID:Addgene_168054)
