[The description below was written by a language model from this plasmid's Addgene catalogue record and pLannotate feature annotations shown in this document.]
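Description:
pFA6a-link-ytdTomato-URA3 is a yeast tagging vector built on the pFA6a backbone and catalogued as a yeast expression plasmid. It serves as a PCR template for fusing a chromosomal gene to a fluorescent protein. No yeast replication origin is annotated, which fits this template role: the tagging module is expected to be amplified and integrated into the genome rather than maintained episomally. In E. coli the plasmid is propagated at high copy from a ColE1/pUC-type origin under ampicillin selection (AmpR with its bla promoter). Flanking SP6 and T7 promoters and short lacI, rop and bom fragments are backbone remnants with no stated function here.

The payload is ytdTomato, a synthetic, yeast codon-optimised version of the tandem-dimer orange-red fluorescent protein tdTomato. It is followed by the S. cerevisiae ADH1 terminator, which supplies transcription termination for the tagged gene after integration. No promoter is annotated directly upstream of the fluorescent protein, so expression would be driven by the native promoter of the target locus. A linker region sits at the 5′ end of the fluorescent protein coding sequence. It acts as a spacer between the target protein and the tag and as the annealing site for the standard F5 forward tagging primer. Downstream lies the selection cassette, a URA3 gene between the Ashbya gossypii TEF promoter and terminator. The catalogue entry describes this marker as CaUra3, whereas the automated annotation matched it to the S. cerevisiae URA3 protein, most likely by homology. The marker allows selection of integrants in ura3 auxotrophic strains. The record notes that this plasmid replaces an earlier deposited version, and it comes from work characterising fluorescent proteins in vivo in budding yeast.
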