Features (pLannotate 1.2.2; 13 found; start..end, strand, type, name):
      1..344     +  promoter       TEF promoter: Ashbya gossypii TEF promoter
    363..1151    +  CDS            URA3: PYRF_YEAST - Experimental evidence at protein level: Swiss-Prot protein existence level 1. From Saccharomyces cerevisiae (strain ATCC 204508 / S288c) (Baker's yeast).
   1163..1360    +  terminator     TEF terminator: Ashbya gossypii TEF terminator
   1468..1486    -  promoter       T7 promoter: promoter for bacteriophage T7 RNA polymerase
   1508..1561    -  CDS            lacI (fragment): lac repressor; lacI; The lac repressor binds to the lac operator to inhibit transcription in E. coli. This inhibition can be relieved by adding lactose or isopropyl-β-D-thiogalactopyranoside (IPTG).
   1744..2332    -  rep_origin     ori: high-copy-number ColE1/pMB1/pBR322/pUC origin of replication
   2503..3363    -  CDS            AmpR: β-lactamase; bla; confers resistance to ampicillin, carbenicillin, and related antibiotics
   3364..3468    -  promoter       AmpR promoter: bla
   3563..3598    +  CDS            rop (fragment): Rop protein, which maintains plasmids at low copy number; rop
   3700..3751    +  misc_feature   bom (fragment): basis of mobility region from pBR322
   3814..3832    +  promoter       SP6 promoter: promoter for bacteriophage SP6 RNA polymerase
   3902..5329    +  CDS            tdTomato: tdTomato is a basic (constitutively fluorescent) orange fluorescent protein published in 2004, derived from Discosoma sp.. It is reported to be a somewhat slowly-maturing tandem dimer with low acid sensitivity.
   5373..5560    +  terminator     ADH1 terminator: S. cerevisiae ADH1; transcription terminator for the S. cerevisiae alcohol dehydrogenase 1 (ADH1) gene
>Addgene plasmid #168054 | pFA6a-link-ytdTomato-URA3 | addgene full sequence | sequence record 331874 | Addgene NGS Result
GACATGGAGGCCCAGAATACCCTCCTTGACAGTCTTGACGTGCGCAGCTCAGGGGCATGATGTGACTGTC
GCCCGTACATTTAGCCCATACATCCCCATGTATAATCATTTGCATCCATACATTTTGATGGCCGCACGGC
GCGAAGCAAAAATTACGGCTCCTCGCTGCGGACCTGCGAGCAGGGAAACGCTCCCCTCACAGACGCGTTG
AATTGTCCCCACGCCGCGCCCCTGTAGAGAAATATAAAAGGTTAGGATTTGCCACTGAGGTTCTTCTTTC
ATATACTTCCTTTTAAAATCTTGCTAGGATACAGTTCTCACATCACATCCGAACATAAACAACCATGACA
GTCAACACTAAGACCTATAGTGAGAGAGCAGAAACTCATGCCTCACCAGTAGCACAACGATTATTTCGAT
TAATGGAACTGAAGAAAACCAATTTATGTGCATCAATTGATGTTGATACCACTAAGGAATTCCTTGAATT
AATTGATAAATTGGGTCCTTATGTATGCTTAATCAAGACTCATATTGATATAATCAATGATTTTTCCTAT
GAATCCACTATTGAACCATTATTAGAACTTTCACGTAAACATCAATTTATGATTTTTGAAGATAGAAAAT
TTGCTGATATTGGTAATACCGTGAAGAAACAATATATTGGTGGAGTTTATAAAATTAGTAGTTGGGCAGA
TATTACTAATGCTCATGGTGTCACTGGGAATGGAGTAGTTGAAGGATTAAAACAGGGAGCTAAAGAAACC
ACCACCAACCAAGAGCCAAGAGGGTTATTGATGTTAGCTGAATTATCATCAGTGGGATCATTAGCATATG
GAGAATATTCTCAAAAAACTGTTGAAATTGCTAAATCCGATAAGGAATTTGTTATTGGATTTATTGCCCA
ACGTGATATGGGTGGACAAGAAGAAGGATTTGATTGGCTTATTATGACACCTGGAGTTGGATTAGATGAT
AAAGGTGATGGATTAGGACAACAATATAGAACTGTTGATGAAGTTGTTAGCACTGGAACTGATATTATCA
TTGTTGGTAGAGGATTGTTTGGTAAAGGAAGAGATCCAGATATTGAAGGTAAAAGGTATAGAGATGCTGG
TTGGAATGCTTATTTGAAAAAGACTGGCCAATTATAATCAGTACTGACAATAAAAAGATTCTTGTTTTCA
AGAACTTGTCATTTGTATAGTTTTTTTATATTGTAGTTGTTCTATTTTAATCAAATGTTAGCGTGATTTA
TATTTTTTTTCGCCTCGACATCATCTGCCCAGATGCGAAGTTAAGTGCGCAGAAAGTAATATCATGCGTC
AATCGTATGTGAATGCTGGTCGCTATACTGCTGTCGATTCGATACTAACGCCGCCATCCAGTGTCGAAAA
CGAGCTCGAATTCATCGATGATATCAGATCCACTAGTGGCCTATGCGGCCGCGGATCTGCCGGTCTCCCT
ATAGTGAGTCGTATTAATTTCGATAAGCCAGGTTAACCTGCATTAATGAATCGGCCAACGCGCGGGGAGA
GGCGGTTTGCGTATTGGGCGCTCTTCCGCTTCCTCGCTCACTGACTCGCTGCGCTCGGTCGTTCGGCTGC
GGCGAGCGGTATCAGCTCACTCAAAGGCGGTAATACGGTTATCCACAGAATCAGGGGATAACGCAGGAAA
GAACATGTGAGCAAAAGGCCAGCAAAAGGCCAGGAACCGTAAAAAGGCCGCGTTGCTGGCGTTTTTCCAT
AGGCTCCGCCCCCCTGACGAGCATCACAAAAATCGACGCTCAAGTCAGAGGTGGCGAAACCCGACAGGAC
TATAAAGATACCAGGCGTTTCCCCCTGGAAGCTCCCTCGTGCGCTCTCCTGTTCCGACCCTGCCGCTTAC
CGGATACCTGTCCGCCTTTCTCCCTTCGGGAAGCGTGGCGCTTTCTCATAGCTCACGCTGTAGGTATCTC
AGTTCGGTGTAGGTCGTTCGCTCCAAGCTGGGCTGTGTGCACGAACCCCCCGTTCAGCCCGACCGCTGCG
CCTTATCCGGTAACTATCGTCTTGAGTCCAACCCGGTAAGACACGACTTATCGCCACTGGCAGCAGCCAC
TGGTAACAGGATTAGCAGAGCGAGGTATGTAGGCGGTGCTACAGAGTTCTTGAAGTGGTGGCCTAACTAC
GGCTACACTAGAAGAACAGTATTTGGTATCTGCGCTCTGCTGAAGCCAGTTACCTTCGGAAAAAGAGTTG
GTAGCTCTTGATCCGGCAAACAAACCACCGCTGGTAGCGGTGGTTTTTTTGTTTGCAAGCAGCAGATTAC
GCGCAGAAAAAAAGGATCTCAAGAAGATCCTTTGATCTTTTCTACGGGGTCTGACGCTCAGTGGAACGAA
AACTCACGTTAAGGGATTTTGGTCATGAGATTATCAAAAAGGATCTTCACCTAGATCCTTTTAAATTAAA
AATGAAGTTTTAAATCAATCTAAAGTATATATGAGTAAACTTGGTCTGACAGTTACCAATGCTTAATCAG
TGAGGCACCTATCTCAGCGATCTGTCTATTTCGTTCATCCATAGTTGCCTGACTCCCCGTCGTGTAGATA
ACTACGATACGGGAGGGCTTACCATCTGGCCCCAGTGCTGCAATGATACCGCGAGACCCACGCTCACCGG
CTCCAGATTTATCAGCAATAAACCAGCCAGCCGGAAGGGCCGAGCGCAGAAGTGGTCCTGCAACTTTATC
CGCCTCCATCCAGTCTATTAATTGTTGCCGGGAAGCTAGAGTAAGTAGTTCGCCAGTTAATAGTTTGCGC
AACGTTGTTGCCATTGCTACAGGCATCGTGGTGTCACGCTCGTCGTTTGGTATGGCTTCATTCAGCTCCG
GTTCCCAACGATCAAGGCGAGTTACATGATCCCCCATGTTGTGCAAAAAAGCGGTTAGCTCCTTCGGTCC
TCCGATCGTTGTCAGAAGTAAGTTGGCCGCAGTGTTATCACTCATGGTTATGGCAGCACTGCATAATTCT
CTTACTGTCATGCCATCCGTAAGATGCTTTTCTGTGACTGGTGAGTACTCAACCAAGTCATTCTGAGAAT
AGTGTATGCGGCGACCGAGTTGCTCTTGCCCGGCGTCAATACGGGATAATACCGCGCCACATAGCAGAAC
TTTAAAAGTGCTCATCATTGGAAAACGTTCTTCGGGGCGAAAACTCTCAAGGATCTTACCGCTGTTGAGA
TCCAGTTCGATGTAACCCACTCGTGCACCCAACTGATCTTCAGCATCTTTTACTTTCACCAGCGTTTCTG
GGTGAGCAAAAACAGGAAGGCAAAATGCCGCAAAAAAGGGAATAAGGGCGACACGGAAATGTTGAATACT
CATACTCTTCCTTTTTCAATATTATTGAAGCATTTATCAGGGTTATTGTCTCATGAGCGGATACATATTT
GAATGTATTTAGAAAAATAAACAAATAGGGGTTCCGCGCACATTTCCCCGAAAAGTGCCACCTGACGTCT
AAGAAACCATTATTATCATGACATTAACCTATAAAAATAGGCGTATCACGAGGCCCTTTCGTCTCGCGCG
TTTCGGTGATGACGGTGAAAACCTCTGACACATGCAGCTCCCGGAGACGGTCACAGCTTGTCTGTAAGCG
GATGCCGGGAGCAGACAAGCCCGTCAGGGCGCGTCAGCGGGTGTTGGCGGGTGTCGGGGCTGGCTTAACT
ATGCGGCATCAGAGCAGATTGTACTGAGAGTGCACCATATGGACATATTGTCGTTAGAACGCGGCTACAA
TTAATACATAACCTTATGTATCATACACATACGATTTAGGTGACACTATAGAACGCGGCCGCCAGCTGAA
GCTTCGTACGCTGCAGGTCGACGGATCGGTGACGGTGCTGGTTTAATTAACATGGTTAGTAAAGGTGAGG
AAGTGATTAAGGAATTCATGAGGTTTAAAGTTAGAATGGAAGGTTCTATGAATGGTCATGAATTTGAAAT
TGAAGGTGAAGGTGAAGGTAGACCATATGAAGGTACACAAACTGCTAAATTGAAAGTTACAAAAGGTGGT
CCATTACCATTTGCATGGGATATTTTATCTCCACAGTTTATGTATGGTAGTAAAGCATATGTTAAACATC
CAGCTGATATTCCAGATTATAAGAAATTAAGTTTTCCTGAAGGTTTTAAATGGGAAAGAGTAATGAATTT
TGAAGATGGTGGTTTAGTAACAGTTACTCAAGATTCTTCTTTACAAGATGGTACATTAATATATAAAGTT
AAAATGAGAGGTACTAATTTTCCACCTGATGGTCCAGTTATGCAGAAGAAAACAATGGGTTGGGAAGCCT
CAACTGAAAGATTGTACCCTAGAGATGGAGTTTTGAAAGGTGAAATTCATCAAGCTCTTAAGTTAAAAGA
TGGAGGTCACTATTTGGTTGAGTTTAAAACTATATACATGGCTAAAAAACCTGTTCAATTGCCAGGTTAT
TATTATGTTGATACTAAATTAGATATTACTTCACATAATGAAGATTATACTATTGTTGAACAATATGAAA
GATCTGAAGGTAGACATCATTTGTTTTTGGGTCATGGTACTGGTAGTACTGGTTCTGGTTCTTCAGGTAC
TGCTTCTAGTGAAGATAATAATATGGCTGTAATCAAAGAGTTCATGAGGTTTAAAGTTAGAATGGAAGGT
TCTATGAATGGTCATGAGTTTGAAATCGAAGGTGAAGGAGAAGGTAGACCATATGAAGGTACTCAAACTG
CTAAATTGAAAGTTACTAAAGGTGGTCCATTGCCATTTGCTTGGGATATATTGTCACCTCAGTTTATGTA
TGGTTCTAAAGCATATGTTAAACATCCAGCTGATATTCCTGATTATAAAAAATTATCATTTCCTGAAGGT
TTTAAATGGGAAAGAGTTATGAATTTTGAAGATGGTGGTTTAGTTACTGTAACTCAAGATTCTTCATTGC
AAGATGGTACATTAATATATAAAGTTAAAATGAGAGGTACTAATTTTCCACCTGATGGTCCAGTTATGCA
GAAAAAGACTATGGGTTGGGAAGCATCTACTGAAAGATTATATCCTAGAGATGGTGTTTTAAAAGGTGAA
ATTCACCAAGCCTTAAAATTGAAAGATGGTGGTCATTATTTGGTTGAATTCAAAACAATCTACATGGCTA
AAAAACCAGTTCAGCTGCCCGGATACTATTATGTCGATACTAAACTGGATATTACTTCACACAATGAAGA
CTACACAATTGTTGAACAGTATGAAAGATCAGAGGGTAGACATCACTTGTTTTTATACGGTATGGATGAA
TTATATAAATAAGCGGCCGCCTCGAGGTCGACGGCGCGCCACTTCTAAATAAGCGAATTTCTTATGATTT
ATGATTTTTATTATTAAATAAGTTATAAAAAAAATAAGTGTATACAAATTTTAAAGTGACTCTTAGGTTT
TAAAACGAAAATTCTTATTCTTGAGTAACTCTTTCCTGTAGGTCAGGTTGCTTTCTCAGGTATAGTATGA
GGTCGCTCTTATTGACCACACCTCTACCGGCAGATCCGCTAGGGATAACAGGGTAATATAGATCTGTTTA
GCTTGCCTCGTCCCCGCCGGGTCACCCGGCCAGC
